Addgene plasmid #107888: pWT009d
Purpose: R6 plasmid. Contains PBAD-EGFP and is part of part of the CAMERA system for rewritable multi-event analog recording in bacteria
Depositing lab: David Liu. Depositing organization: Broad Institute. Publication: Rewritable multi-event analog recording in bacterial and mammalian cells. Tang W, Liu DR. Science. 2018 Feb 15. pii: science.aap8992. doi: 10.1126/science.aap8992. PubMed 29449507.
Backbone
  Vector backbone: de novo assembled
  Vector type: Bacterial Expression
Growth in bacteria
  Bacterial resistance: Ampicillin, 100 μg/mL
  Growth temperature: 37°C
  Growth strain: DH5alpha
  Copy number: High Copy
Gene/Insert
  Gene/Insert name: PBAD-EGFP
  Species: Synthetic
  Cloning method: Unknown
Terms and licenses: Academic/Nonprofit Terms; Industry Terms: Not Available to Industry
Depositor comments: RSF1030
How to cite: pWT009d was a gift from David Liu (Addgene plasmid # 107888 ; http://n2t.net/addgene:107888 ; RRID:Addgene_107888)
