[The description below was written by a language model from this plasmid's Addgene catalogue record and pLannotate feature annotations shown in this document.]
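Description:
pWT009d is a small (about 3.8 kb) bacterial expression plasmid, assembled de novo rather than derived from a named commercial backbone, and designated the "R6" plasmid of the CAMERA system for rewritable, multi-event analog recording in bacteria. It replicates from the RSF1030 origin, which the record lists as high copy. This origin is compatible with other common replicons, so the plasmid can be maintained in E. coli alongside additional plasmids, which suits a multi-plasmid system such as CAMERA. Selection is by ampicillin, through a β-lactamase (AmpR) gene driven by its native bla promoter.

The payload is an arabinose-inducible EGFP cassette. The araBAD (PBAD) promoter drives the original, mammalian codon-optimized EGFP coding sequence, and the araC regulator gene sits immediately upstream in the opposite orientation, as in the natural arabinose operon. AraC represses PBAD when L-arabinose is absent and activates it when the sugar is present, so fluorescence output depends on inducer addition. An rrnB T1 terminator lies between the origin and the araC end of the cassette, where it probably insulates the regulatory module from read-through transcription. No terminator is annotated downstream of EGFP, whose coding sequence runs to the end of the linearised record.

The record does not spell out the plasmid's exact role within CAMERA beyond the R6 designation. It also does not describe any guide RNA target sites or writing components, and none appear in the feature table. The fields support its use as an inducible fluorescent reporter plasmid in E. coli recording experiments.
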