Features (pLannotate 1.2.2; 7 found; start..end, strand, type, name):
     17..877     -  CDS            AmpR: β-lactamase; bla; confers resistance to ampicillin, carbenicillin, and related antibiotics
    878..969     -  promoter       AmpR promoter: bla
    985..1734    -  rep_origin     RSF ori: Plasmids containing the RSF 1030 origin of replication can be propagated in E. coli cells that contain additional plasmids with compatible origins.
   1823..1868    +  terminator     rrnB T1 terminator: transcription terminator T1 from the E. coli rrnB gene
   1883..2761    -  CDS            araC: L-arabinose regulatory protein; araC
   2907..3072    +  promoter       araBAD promoter: araBAD; promoter of the L-arabinose operon of E. coli; the araC regulatory gene is transcribed in the opposite direction (Guzman et al., 1995)
   3112..3831    +  CDS            EGFP: the original enhanced GFP (Yang et al., 1996) mammalian codon-optimized
>Addgene plasmid #107888 | pWT009d | addgene full sequence | sequence record 207298 | Addgene NGS Result
GACGAAAGGGCCTCGTTTACCAATGCTTAATCAGTGAGGCACCTATCTCAGCGATCTGTCTATTTCGTTC
ATCCATAGTTGCCTGACTCCCCGTCGTGTAGATAACTACGATACGGGAGGGCTTACCATCTGGCCCCAGT
GCTGCAATGATACCGCGAGACCCACGCTCACCGGCTCCAGATTTATCAGCAATAAACCAGCCAGCCGGAA
GGGCCGAGCGCAGAAGTGGTCCTGCAACTTTATCCGCCTCCATCCAGTCTATTAATTGTTGCCGGGAAGC
TAGAGTAAGTAGTTCGCCAGTTAATAGTTTGCGCAACGTTGTTGCCATTGCTACAGGCATCGTGGTGTCA
CGCTCGTCGTTTGGTATGGCTTCATTCAGCTCCGGTTCCCAACGATCAAGGCGAGTTACATGATCCCCCA
TGTTGTGCAAAAAAGCGGTTAGCTCCTTCGGTCCTCCGATCGTTGTCAGAAGTAAGTTGGCCGCAGTGTT
ATCACTCATGGTTATGGCAGCACTGCATAATTCTCTTACTGTCATGCCATCCGTAAGATGCTTTTCTGTG
ACTGGTGAGTACTCAACCAAGTCATTCTGAGAATAGTGTATGCGGCGACCGAGTTGCTCTTGCCCGGCGT
CAATACGGGATAATACCGCGCCACATAGCAGAACTTTAAAAGTGCTCATCATTGGAAAACGTTCTTCGGG
GCGAAAACTCTCAAGGATCTTACCGCTGTTGAGATCCAGTTCGATGTAACCCACTCGTGCACCCAACTGA
TCTTCAGCATCTTTTACTTTCACCAGCGTTTCTGGGTGAGCAAAAACAGGAAGGCAAAATGCCGCAAAAA
AGGGAATAAGGGCGACACGGAAATGTTGAATACTCATACTCTTCCTTTTTCAATATTATTGAAGCATTTA
TCAGGGTTATTGTCTCATGAGCGGATACATATTTGAATGTATTTAGAAAAATAAACAAATAGGCATGCAG
CGCTCTTCCGCTTCCTCGCTCACTGACTCGCTACGCTCGGTCGTTCGACTGCGGCGAGCGGTGTCAGCTC
ACTCAAAAGCGGTAATACGGTTATCCACAGAATCAGGGGATAAAGCCGGAAAGAACATGTGAGCAAAAAG
CAAAGCACCGGAAGAAGCCAACGCCGCAGGCGTTTTTCCATAGGCTCCGCCCCCCTGACGAGCATCACAA
AAATCGACGCTCAAGCCAGAGGTGGCGAAACCCGACAGGACTATAAAGATACCAGGCGTTTCCCCCTGGA
AGCTCCCTCGTGCGCTCTCCTGTTCCGACCCTGCCGCTTACCGGATACCTGTCCGCCTTTCTCCCTTCGG
GAAGCGTGGCGCTTTCTCATAGCTCACGCTGTTGGTATCTCAGTTCGGTGTAGGTCGTTCGCTCCAAGCT
GGGCTGTGTGCACGAACCCCCCGTTCAGCCCGACCGCTGCGCCTTATCCGGTAACTATCGTCTTGAGTCC
AACCCGGTAAGACACGACTTATCGCCACTGGCAGCAGCCATTGGTAACTGATTTAGAGGACTTTGTCTTG
AAGTTATGCACCTGTTAAGGCTAAACTGAAAGAACAGATTTTGGTGAGTGCGGTCCTCCAACCCACTTAC
CTTGGTTCAAAGAGTTGGTAGCTCAGCGAACCTTGAGAAAACCACCGTTGGTAGCGGTGGTTTTTCTTTA
TTTATGAGATGATGAATCAATCGGTCTATCAAGTCAACGAACAGCTATTCCGTTACTCTAGATTTCAGTG
CAATTTATCTCTTCAAATGTAGCACCTGAAGTCAGCCCCATACGATATAAGTTGTAAAAGAGGACATCCG
GTCAAATAAAACGAAAGGCTCAGTCGAAAGACTGGGCCTTTCGTTTTAGACTTAGGGACCCTTTATGACA
ACTTGACGGCTACATCATTCACTTTTTCTTCACAACCGGCACGGAACTCGCTCGGGCTGGCCCCGGTGCA
TTTTTTAAATACCCGCGAGAAATAGAGTTGATCGTCAAAACCAACATTGCGACCGACGGTGGCGATAGGC
ATCCGGGTGGTGCTCAAAAGCAGCTTCGCCTGGCTGATACGTTGGTCCTCGCGCCAGCTTAAGACGCTAA
TCCCTAACTGCTGGCGGAAAAGATGTGACAGACGCGACGGCGACAAGCAAACATGCTGTGCGACGCTGGC
GATATCAAAATTGCTGTCTGCCAGGTGATCGCTGATGTACTGACAAGCCTCGCGTACCCGATTATCCATC
GGTGGATGGAGCGACTCGTTAATCGCTTCCATGCGCCGCAGTAACAATTGCTCAAGCAGATTTATCGCCA
GCAGCTCCGAATAGCGCCCTTCCCCTTGCCCGGCGTTAATGATTTGCCCAAACAGGTCGCTGAAATGCGG
CTGGTGCGCTTCATCCGGGCGAAAGAACCCCGTATTGGCAAATATTGACGGCCAGTTAAGCCATTCATGC
CAGTAGGCGCGCGGACGAAAGTAAACCCACTGGTGATACCATTCGCGAGCCTCCGGATGACGACCGTAGT
GATGAATCTCTCCTGGCGGGAACAGCAAAATATCACCCGGTCGGCAAACAAATTCTCGTCCCTGATTTTT
CACCACCCCCTGACCGCGAATGGTGAGATTGAGAATATAACCTTTCATTCCCAGCGGTCGGTCGATAAAA
AAATCGAGATAACCGTTGGCCTCAATCGGCGTTAAACCCGCCACCAGATGGGCATTAAACGAGTATCCCG
GCAGCAGGGGATCATTTTGCGCTTCAGCCATACTTTTCATACTCCCACCATTCAGAGAAGAAACCAATTG
TCCATATTGCATCAGACATTGCCGTCACTGCGTCTTTTACTGGCTCTTCTCGCTAACCCAACCGGTAACC
CCGCTTATTAAAAGCATTCTGTAACAAAGCGGGACCAAAGCCATGACAAAAACGCGTAACAAAAGTGTCT
ATAATCACGGCAGAAAAGTCCACATTGATTATTTGCACGGCGTCACACTTTGCTATGCCATAGCATTTTT
ATCCATAAGATTAGCGGATCCTACCTGACGCTTTTTATCGCAACTCTCTACTGTTTCTCCATACCCGTTT
TACCTGCAGGTGCAGTAAGGAGGAAAAAAAAATGGTGAGCAAGGGCGAGGAGCTGTTCACCGGGGTGGTG
CCCATCCTGGTCGAGCTGGACGGCGACGTAAACGGCCACAAGTTCAGCGTGTCCGGCGAGGGCGAGGGCG
ATGCCACCTACGGCAAGCTGACCCTGAAGTTCATCTGCACCACCGGCAAGCTGCCCGTGCCCTGGCCCAC
CCTCGTGACCACCCTGACCTACGGCGTGCAGTGCTTCAGCCGCTACCCCGACCACATGAAGCAGCACGAC
TTCTTCAAGTCCGCCATGCCCGAAGGCTACGTCCAGGAGCGCACCATCTTCTTCAAGGACGACGGCAACT
ACAAGACCCGCGCCGAGGTGAAGTTCGAGGGCGACACCCTGGTGAACCGCATCGAGCTGAAGGGCATCGA
CTTCAAGGAGGACGGCAACATCCTGGGGCACAAGCTGGAGTACAACTACAACAGCCACAACGTCTATATC
ATGGCCGACAAGCAGAAGAACGGCATCAAGGTGAACTTCAAGATCCGCCACAACATCGAGGACGGCAGCG
TGCAGCTCGCCGACCACTACCAGCAGAACACCCCCATCGGCGACGGCCCCGTGCTGCTGCCCGACAACCA
CTACCTGAGCACCCAGTCCGCCCTGAGCAAAGACCCCAACGAGAAGCGCGATCACATGGTCCTGCTGGAG
TTCGTGACCGCCGCCGGGATCACTCTCGGCATGGACGAGCTGTACAAGTAA
